>Addgene plasmid #65818 | pCASCADE-udhA | depositor full sequence | sequence record 111976 | pCASCADE-udhA sequence 2841 bps
GACGTCTTAAGACCCACTTTCACATTTAAGTTGTTTTTCTAATCCGCATATGATCAATTCAAGGCCGAAT
AAGAAGGCTGGCTCTGCACCTTGGTGATCAAATAATTCGATAGCTTGTCGTAATAATGGCGGCATACTAT
CAGTAGTAGGTGTTTCCCTTTCTTCTTTAGCGACTTGATGCTCTTGATCTTCCAATACGCAACCTAAAGT
AAAATGCCCCACAGCGCTGAGTGCATATAATGCATTCTCTAGTGAAAAACCTTGTTGGCATAAAAAGGCT
AATTGATTTTCGAGAGTTTCATACTGTTTTTCTGTAGGCCGTGTACCTAAATGTACTTTTGCTCCATCGC
GATGACTTAGTAAAGCACATCTAAAACTTTTAGCGTTATTACGTAAAAAATCTTGCCAGCTTTCCCCTTC
TAAAGGGCAAAAGTGAGTATGGTGCCTATCTAACATCTCAATGGCTAAGGCGTCGAGCAAAGCCCGCTTA
TTTTTTACATGCCAATACAATGTAGGCTGCTCTACACCTAGCTTCTGGGCGAGTTTACGGGTTGTTAAAC
CTTCGATTCCGACCTCATTAAGCAGCTCTAATGCGCTGTTAATCACTTTACTTTTATCTAATCTAGACAT
CATCCAGGCATCAAATAAAACGAAAGGCTCAGTCGAAAGACTGGGCCTTTCGTTTTATCTGTTGTTTGTC
GGTGAACGCTCTCTACTAGAGTCACACTGGCTCACCTTCGGGTGGGCCTTTCTGCGTTTATACACAGCTA
ACACCACGTCGTCCCTATCTGCTGCCCTAGGTCTATGAGTGGTTGCTGGATAACTCTTTCTGACACCTTA
CTATCTTACAAATGTAACAAAAAAGTTATTTTTCTGTAATTCGAGCATGTCATGTTACCCCGCGAGCATA
AAACGCGTATATTCAGGGAGACCACAACGGTTTCCCTCTACAAATAATTTTGTTTAACTTTGAATTCAAA
AGATCTGGTACCACCTCGAGTTCCCCGCGCCAGCGGGGATAAACCGTTACCATTCTGTTGCTTTTATGTA
TAAGAATCGAGTTCCCCGCGCCAGCGGGGATAAACCGAAAAAAAAACCCCGCCCCTGACAGGGCGGGGTT
TTTTTTCCTAGGGATATATTCCGCTTCCTCGCTCACTGACTCGCTACGCTCGGTCGTTCGACTGCGGCGA
GCGGAAATGGCTTACGAACGGGGCGGAGATTTCCTGGAAGATGCCAGGAAGATACTTAACAGGGAAGTGA
GAGGGCCGCGGCAAAGCCGTTTTTCCATAGGCTCCGCCCCCCTGACAAGCATCACGAAATCTGACGCTCA
AATCAGTGGTGGCGAAACCCGACAGGACTATAAAGATACCAGGCGTTTCCCCCTGGCGGCTCCCTCGTGC
GCTCTCCTGTTCCTGCCTTTCGGTTTACCGGTGTCATTCCGCTGTTATGGCCGCGTTTGTCTCATTCCAC
GCCTGACACTCAGTTCCGGGTAGGCAGTTCGCTCCAAGCTGGACTGTATGCACGAACCCCCCGTTCAGTC
CGACCGCTGCGCCTTATCCGGTAACTATCGTCTTGAGTCCAACCCGGAAAGACATGCAAAAGCACCACTG
GCAGCAGCCACTGGTAATTGATTTAGAGGAGTTAGTCTTGAAGTCATGCGCCGGTTAAGGCTAAACTGAA
AGGACAAGTTTTGGTGACTGCGCTCCTCCAAGCCAGTTACCTCGGTTCAAAGAGTTGGTAGCTCAGAGAA
CCTTCGAAAAACCGCCCTGCAAGGCGGTTTTTTCGTTTTCAGAGCAAGAGATTACGCGCAGACCAAAACG
ATCTCAAGAAGATCATCTTATTAATCAGATAAAATATTTCTAGATTTCAGTGCAATTTATCTCTTCAAAT
GTAGCACCTGAAGTCAGCCCCATACGATATAAGTTGTTACTAGTGCTTGGATTCTCACCAATAAAAAACG
CCCGGCGGCAACCGAGCGTTCTGAACAAATCCAGATGGAGTTCTGAGGTCATTACTGGATCTATCAACAG
GAGTCCAAGCGAGCTCGATATCAAATTACGCCCCGCCCTGCCACTCATCGCAGTACTGTTGTAATTCATT
AAGCATTCTGCCGACATGGAAGCCATCACAAACGGCATGATGAACCTGAATCGCCAGCGGCATCAGCACC
TTGTCGCCTTGCGTATAATATTTGCCCATGGTGAAAACGGGGGCGAAGAAGTTGTCCATATTGGCCACGT
TTAAATCAAAACTGGTGAAACTCACCCAGGGATTGGCTGAGACGAAAAACATATTCTCAATAAACCCTTT
AGGGAAATAGGCCAGGTTTTCACCGTAACACGCCACATCTTGCGAATATATGTGTAGAAACTGCCGGAAA
TCGTCGTGGTATTCACTCCAGAGCGATGAAAACGTTTCAGTTTGCTCATGGAAAACGGTGTAACAAGGGT
GAACACTATCCCATATCACCAGCTCACCGTCTTTCATTGCCATACGAAATTCCGGATGAGCATTCATCAG
GCGGGCAAGAATGTGAATAAAGGCCGGATAAAACTTGTGCTTATTTTTCTTTACGGTCTTTAAAAAGGCC
GTAATATCCAGCTGAACGGTCTGGTTATAGGTACATTGAGCAACTGACTGAAATGCCTCAAAATGTTCTT
TACGATGCCATTGGGATATATCAACGGTGGTATATCCAGTGATTTTTTTCTCCATTTTAGCTTCCTTAGC
TCCTGAAAATCTCGATAACTCAAAAAATACGCCCGGTAGTGATCTTATTTCATTATGGTGAAAGTTGGAA
CCTCTTACGTGCCGATCAACGTCTCATTTTCGCCAGATATC
Features (pLannotate 1.2.2; 8 found; start..end, strand, type, name):
      7..630     -  CDS            TetR: tetracycline repressor TetR; tetR from transposon Tn10; TetR binds to the tetracycline operator tetO to inhibit transcription. This inhibition can be relieved by adding tetracycline or doxycycline.
    642..713     +  terminator     rrnB T1 terminator: transcription terminator T1 from the E. coli rrnB gene
    729..756     +  terminator     T7Te terminator: phage T7 early transcription terminator
   1139..1194    -  rep_origin     RSF ori (fragment): Plasmids containing the RSF 1030 origin of replication can be propagated in E. coli cells that contain additional plasmids with compatible origins.
   1282..1827    -  rep_origin     p15A ori: Plasmids containing the medium-copy-number p15A origin of replication can be propagated in E. coli cells that contain a second plasmid with the ColE1 origin.
   1941..2035    -  terminator     lambda t0 terminator: transcription terminator from phage lambda
   2059..2715    -  CDS            cat: CAT_ECOLX - Experimental evidence at protein level: Swiss-Prot protein existence level 1. This enzyme is an effector of chloramphenicol resistance in bacteria. From Escherichia coli. This protein is used as a marker in many commonly used cloning vectors, such as pACYC184.
   2716..2818    -  promoter       cat promoter: promoter of the E. coli cat gene encoding chloramphenicol acetyltransferase
