[The description below was written by a language model from this plasmid's Addgene catalogue record and pLannotate feature annotations shown in this document.]
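Description:
pCASCADE-udhA is a small (about 2.8 kb) bacterial expression plasmid built on an in-house pCASCADE backbone and designed to deliver a guide RNA in E. coli. It replicates from a p15A origin, which gives low-to-medium copy number and is compatible with ColE1-type plasmids, so it can be carried alongside other constructs in the same cell. A short fragment annotated as RSF origin also lies near the p15A region, but it is probably only a partial homology hit and not a second functional origin. Selection is by chloramphenicol resistance, provided by the cat gene under its native promoter and followed by the lambda t0 terminator.

The payload is a synthetic guide directed against the promoter of the E. coli udhA gene, which encodes the soluble pyridine nucleotide transhydrogenase. According to the record, the guide is expressed from the E. coli ugpB promoter, which is induced under low-phosphate conditions, so guide production, and presumably silencing of udhA, switches on as phosphate is depleted from the medium. The plasmid name suggests the guide is meant to work with a Cascade-type (Type I) CRISPR interference system, but the record does not say this explicitly, and no Cas or Cascade genes are annotated on the plasmid, so any such machinery would have to come from the host or another construct.

The automated feature table does not annotate the ugpB promoter or the guide itself. These presumably lie in the unannotated stretch downstream of the rrnB T1 and T7Te terminators, which would insulate that region from upstream transcription. A TetR repressor coding sequence is also present, possibly carried over from a parental tetracycline-inducible vector, but the record does not describe any role for it here.
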