Addgene plasmid #65818: pCASCADE-udhA
Purpose: udhA targeting guide RNA E. coli , Low Phosphate Induction
Depositing lab: Michael Lynch. Depositing organization: Duke University.
Backbone
  Vector backbone: pCASCADE
  Backbone manufacturer: None - Constructed in House
  Backbone size w/o insert (bp): 2500
  Total vector size (bp): 2841
  Vector type: Bacterial Expression
Growth in bacteria
  Bacterial resistance: Chloramphenicol, 25 μg/mL
  Growth temperature: 37°C
  Growth strain: Top10
  Copy number: Low Copy
Gene/Insert
  Gene/Insert name: udhA guide
  gRNA/shRNA sequence: E . coli udhA gene Promoter
  Species: Synthetic
  Promoter: E . coli ugpB gene promoter, low phosphate induction
  Cloning method: Unknown
  Sequencing primers: 5′ GGGAGACCACAACGG; 3′ AGTCCAGCTTGGAGCG
Terms and licenses: Academic/Nonprofit Terms; Industry Terms: Not Available to Industry
How to cite: pCASCADE-udhA was a gift from Michael Lynch (Addgene plasmid # 65818 ; http://n2t.net/addgene:65818 ; RRID:Addgene_65818)
