>Addgene plasmid #65818 | pCASCADE-udhA | addgene partial sequence | sequence record 122261 | pBR322ori-F 5'-GGGAAACGCCTGGTATCTTT-3'
GCCACCACTGATTTGAGCGTCAGATTTCGTGATGCTTGTCAGGGGGGCGGAGCCTATGGAAAAACGGCTT
TGCCGCGGCCCTCTCACTTCCCTGTTAAGTATCTTCCTGGCATCTTCCAGGAAATCTCCGCCCCGTTCGT
AAGCCATTTCCGCTCGCCGCAGTCGAACGACCGAGCGTAGCGAGTCAGTGAGCGAGGAAGCGGAATATAT
CCCTAGGAAAAAAAACCCCGCCCTGTCAGGGGCGGGGTTTTTTTTTCGGTTTATCCCCGCTGGCGCGGGG
AACTCGATTCTTATACATAAAAGCAACAGAATGGTAACGGTTTATCCCCGCTGGCGCGGGGAACTCGAGG
TGGTACCAGATCTTTTGAATTCAAAGTTAAACAAAATTATTTGTAGAGGGAAACCGTTGTGGTCTCCCTG
AATATACGCGTTTTATGCTCGCGGGGTAACATGACATGCTCGAATTACAGAAAAATAACTTTTTTGTTAC
ATTTGTAAGATAGTAAGGTGTCAGAAAGAGTTATCCAGCAACCACTCATAGACCTAGGGCAGCAGATAGG
GACGACGTGGTGTTAGCTGTGTATAAACGCAGAAAGGCCCACCCGAAGGTGAGCCAGTGTGACTCTAGTA
GAGAGCGTTCACCGACAAACAACAGATAAAACGAAAGGCCCAGTCTTTCGACTGAGCCTTTCGTTTTATT
TGATGCCTGGATGATGTCTAGATTAGATAAAAGTAAAGTGATTAACAGCGCATTAGAGCTGCTTAATGAG
GTCGGAATCGAAGGTTTAACAACCCGTAAACTCGCCCAGAAGCTAGGTGTAGAGCAGCCTACATTGTATT
GGCATGTAAAAAATAAGCGGGCTTTGCTCGACGCCTTAGCCATTGAGATGTTAGATAGGCACCATACTCA
CTTTTGCCCTTTAGAAGGGGAAAGCTGGCAAGATTTTTTACGTAATAACGCTAAAAGTTTTAGATGTGCT
TT
