>Addgene plasmid #65818 | pCASCADE-udhA | addgene partial sequence | sequence record 122514 | CAT-R 5'-GCAACTGACTGAAATGCCTC-3'
ATGCCATTGGGATATATCAACGGTGGTATATCCAGTGATTTTTTTCTCCATTTTAGCTTCCTTAGCTCCT
GAAAATCTCGATAACTCAAAAAATACGCCCGGTAGTGATCTTATTTCATTATGGTGAAAGTTGGAACCTC
TTACGTGCCGATCAACGTCTCATTTTCGCCAGATATCGACGTCTTAAGACCCACTTTCACATTTAAGTTG
TTTTTCTAATCCGCATATGATCAATTCAAGGCCGAATAAGAAGGCTGGCTCTGCACCTTGGTGATCAAAT
AATTCGATAGCTTGTCGTAATAATGGCGGCATACTATCAGTAGTAGGTGTTTCCCTTTCTTCTTTAGCGA
CTTGATGCTCTTGATCTTCCAATACGCAACCTAAAGTAAAATGCCCCACAGCGCTGAGTGCATATAATGC
ATTCTCTAGTGAAAAACCTTGTTGGCATAAAAAGGCTAATTGATTTTCGAGAGTTTCATACTGTTTTTCT
GTAGGCCGTGTACCTAAATGTACTTTTGCTCCATCGCGATGACTTAGTAAAGCACATCTAAAACTTTTAG
CGTTATTACGTAAAAAATCTTGCCAGCTTTCCCCTTCTAAAGGGCAAAAGTGAGTATGGTGCCTATCTAA
CATCTCAATGGCTAAGGCGTCGAGCAAAGCCCGCTTATTTTTTACATGCCAATACAATGTAGGCTGCTCT
ACACCTAGCTTCTGGGCGAGTTTACGGGTTGTTAAACCTTCGATTCCGACCTCATTAAGCAGCTCTAATG
CGCTGTTAATCACTTTACTTTTATCTAATCTAGACATCATCCAGGCATCAAATAAAACGAAAGGCTCAGT
CGAAAGACTGGGCCTTTCGTTT
